>Addgene plasmid #61789 | psiCHECK-2-Smad2-3'UTR-MRE-2+3 MUT | addgene partial sequence | sequence record 105676 | psiCHECK2-F 5'-GTCCGCAACTACAACGCCTACCTT-3'
ATCTGCCTAAGATGTTCATCGAGTCCGACCCTGGGTTCTTTTCCAACGCTATTGTCGAGGGAGCTAAGAA
GTTCCCTAACACCGAGTTCGTGAAGGTGAAGGGCCTCCACTTCAGCCAGGAGGACGCTCCAGATGAAATG
GGTAAGTACATCAAGAGCTTCGTGGAGCGCGTGCTGAAGAACGAGCAGTAATTCTAGGCGATCGCTCGAG
ACCCATCAAAGACTCGCTGTAACAGCTCCTCCGTTGTAGTATTCATGTATGATCCCGTGGACTGTTTGCT
ATCCAAAAATTCCAGAGCAAAAACAGCACTTGAGGTCTCATCAGTTAAAGCACCTTGTGGAATCTGTTTC
CTATATTTGAATATTAGATGGGAAAATTAGTGTCTAGAAATGCCCTCCCCAGCGGGGAAAAAGAAGACTT
AAAGACTTAATGATGTCTTGTTGGGCATAAGACAGTATCCCAAAGGTTATTAATAACAGTAGTAGTTGTG
TACAGGTAATGTGTCCAGACCCAGTATTGCAGTACTATGCTGTTTGTATACATTCTTAGTTTGCATAAAT
GAGGTGTGTGTGCTGCTTCTTGGTCTAGGCAAGCCTTTATAAAATTACAGTATCTAATCTGTTATTCCCA
CTTCTCCGTTATTTTTGTGTCTTTTTTAATATATAATATATATATATCAAGATTTTCAAATTATCATTTA
GAAGCAGATTTTCCTTGTAGAAACTAATTTTTCTGCCTTTTACCAAAAATAAACAAACTCTTGGGGGAAG
ACAAGTGGATTAACTTGGAAGTCCTTGACCTTCATGTGTCCAGTGGATCTTAGCAGTCGTTCTTTTGTGA
GCCTTTTCTCCTGAGTTGCATTAGAAGGAAACCTTACTGGAACCGTCCAGGCTCCTCATCCCATTCCTGT
TCTGGTTCAGAGCAGTACAGCAGAATGACGTCGTGCTAAACAGTTGCACTGTGGCTTCTGGGTTAGTTGT
TTCTGAGTCCAGGAAAGGTTTGTGTGCCGTCATAGTCCTTTTGTCTAATAACCAGACTTCAGCAGATGAT
AACTGATGTGTATAACCAGTTGTTCTGTTGATTAACTTTTGTCTCAA
