>Addgene plasmid #61789 | psiCHECK-2-Smad2-3'UTR-MRE-2+3 MUT | addgene partial sequence | sequence record 105681 | psiCHECK2-R 5'-CGAGGTCCGAAGACTCATTT-3'
AACCAACACACAGATGTAATGAAAATAAAGATATTTTATTGCGGCCAGCGGCCGCCGGCTGCCTTTACAG
AAAGGTACTTTATTATTAGACTGGCTTTGGAAGAAGGAAACAGACTGAGATGATTCTAGAATAGCCCTGA
AAATAATTTATGACGGTCCTGTGCATGTTTGAGACAAAAGTTAATCAACAGAACAACTGGTTATACACAT
CAGTTATCATCTGCTGAAGTCTGGTTATTAGACAAAAGGACTATGACGGCACACAAACCTTTCCTGGACT
CAGAAACAACTAACCCAGAAGCCACAGTGCAACTGTTTAGCACGACGTCATTCTGCTGTACTGCTCTGAA
CCAGAACAGGAATGGGATGAGGAGCCTGGACGGTTCCAGTAAGGTTTCCTTCTAATGCAACTCAGGAGAA
AAGGCTCACAAAAGAACGACTGCTAAGATCCACTGGACACATGAAGGTCAAGGACTTCCAAGTTAATCCA
CTTGTCTTCCCCCAAGAGTTTGTTTATTTTTGGTAAAAGGCAGAAAAATTAGTTTCTACAAGGAAAATCT
GCTTCTAAATGATAATTTGAAAATCTTGATATATATATATTATATATTAAAAAAGACACAAAAATAACGG
AGAAGTGGGAATAACAGATTAGATACTGTAATTTTATAAAGGCTTGCCTAGACCAAGAAGCAGCACACAC
ACCTCATTTATGCAAACTAAGAATGTATACAAACAGCATAGTACTGCAATACTGGGTCTGGACACATTAC
CTGTACACAACTACTACTGTTATTAATAACCTTTGGGATACTGTCTTATGCCCAACAAGACATCATTAAG
TCTTTAAGTCTTCTTTTTCCCCGCTGGGGAGGGCATTTCTAGACACTAATTTTCCCATCTAATATTCAAA
TATAGGAAACAGATTCCACAAGGTGCTTTAACTGATGAGACCTCAAGTGCTGTTTTTGCTCTGGAATTTT
TGGATAGCAAACAGTCCACGGGATCATACATGAATACTACAACGGAGGAGCTGTTACAGCGAGTCTTTGA
TGGGTCTCGAGCGATCGCC
