[The description below was written by a language model from this plasmid's Addgene catalogue record.]
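Description:
psiCHECK-2-Smad2-3'UTR-MRE-2+3 MUT is a dual-luciferase reporter plasmid built on the psiCHECK-2 backbone (about 6.3 kb without insert) for testing microRNA regulation of a 3' untranslated region in transfected mammalian cells. It is maintained in E. coli as a high-copy plasmid under ampicillin selection. No feature table accompanies the record, so the promoters, polyadenylation signals and origin are not listed individually. In the standard psiCHECK-2 design, a Renilla luciferase gene is followed by a multiple cloning site, so inserted sequences become part of the Renilla transcript's 3'UTR. A separately expressed firefly luciferase cassette on the same plasmid serves as an internal normalisation control.

The insert is a roughly 1 kb fragment of the mouse Smad2 3'UTR, cloned between XhoI and NotI sites that both remain intact. Two of its miR-200c microRNA recognition elements, MRE-2 and MRE-3, have been mutated. The record does not describe the exact nucleotide changes. Because the UTR lies downstream of the reporter gene, microRNA binding to functional MREs would lower the Renilla signal relative to firefly, and disrupting the sites is expected to relieve that repression.

The construct therefore works as a double-mutant control, presumably compared with wild-type and other mutant Smad2 3'UTR reporters. Such comparisons show whether miR-200c targets Smad2 directly and which recognition elements mediate the effect. It was generated for a study of how miR-200 promotes the mesenchymal-to-epithelial transition by suppressing components of the Zeb2 and Snail1 transcriptional repressor complexes.
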