Addgene plasmid #61789: psiCHECK-2-Smad2-3'UTR-MRE-2+3 MUT
Purpose: Luciferase reporter containing the 3'UTR of mouse Smad2 with MRE-2 and MRE-3 mutated
Depositing lab: Judy Lieberman. Depositing organization: Boston Children's Hospital. Publication: miR-200 promotes the mesenchymal to epithelial transition by suppressing multiple members of the Zeb2 and Snail1 transcriptional repressor complexes. Perdigao-Henriques R, Petrocca F, Altschuler G, Thomas MP, Le MT, Tan SM, Hide W, Lieberman J. Oncogene. 2015 Mar 23. doi: 10.1038/onc.2015.69. PubMed 25798844.
Backbone
  Vector backbone: psiCHECK-2
  Backbone size w/o insert (bp): 6273
  Vector type: Luciferase
Growth in bacteria
  Bacterial resistance: Ampicillin, 100 μg/mL
  Growth temperature: 37°C
  Growth strain: DH5alpha
  Copy number: High Copy
Gene/Insert
  Gene/Insert name: mouse Smad2 3'UTR with both miR-200c MRE-2 and MRE-3 mutated
  Species: M. musculus (mouse)
  Insert size (bp): 1001
  Mutation: both miR-200c MRE-2 and MRE-3 mutated
  Cloning method: Restriction Enzyme; 5′ cloning site XhoI (not destroyed); 3′ cloning site NotI (not destroyed)
  Sequencing primers: 5′ 5'-GTCCGCAACTACAACGCCTACCTT-3'
Terms and licenses: Academic/Nonprofit Terms; Industry Terms: Not Available to Industry
How to cite: psiCHECK-2-Smad2-3'UTR-MRE-2+3 MUT was a gift from Judy Lieberman (Addgene plasmid # 61789 ; http://n2t.net/addgene:61789 ; RRID:Addgene_61789)
